>Addgene plasmid #44132 | pLKO-shCIAP2-B | addgene partial sequence | sequence record 61437 | hU6-F 5'-GAGGGCCTATTTCCCATGATT-3'
GGCTGTTAGAGAGATAATTGGAATTAATTTGACTGTAAACACAAAGATATTAGTACAAAATACGTGACGT
AGAAAGTAATAATTTCTTGGGTAGTTTGCAGTTTTAAAATTATGTTTTAAAATGGACTATCATATGCTTA
CCGTAACTTGAAAGTATTTCGATTTCTTGGCTTTATATATCTTGTGGAAAGGACGAAACACCGGGCACTA
CAAACACAATATTCACTCGAGTGAATATTGTGTTTGTAGTGCTTTTTAATTCTCGACCTCGAGACAAATG
GCAGTATTCATCCACAATTTTAAAAGAAAAGGGGGGATTGGGGGGTACAGTGCAGGGGAAAGAATAGTAG
ACATAATAGCAACAGACATACAAACTAAAGAATTACAAAAACAAATTACAAAAATTCAAAATTTTCGGGT
TTATTACAGGGACAGCAGAGATCCACTTTGGCCGCGGCTCGAGGGGGTTGGGGTTGCGCCTTTTCCAAGG
CAGCCCTGGGTTTGCGCAGGGACGCGGCTGCTCTGGGCGTGGTTCCGGGAAACGCAGCGGCGCCGACCCT
GGGTCTCGCACATTCTTCACGTCCGTTCGCAGCGTCACCCGGATCTTCGCCGCTACCCTTGTGGGCCCCC
CGGCGACGCTTCCTGCTCCGCCCCTAAGTCGGGAAGGTTCCTTGCGGTTCGCGGCGTGCCGGACGTGACA
AACGGAAGCCGCACGTCTCACTAGTACCCTCGCAGACGGACAGCGCCAGGGAGCAATGGCAGCGCGCCGA
CCGCGATGGGCTGTGGCCAATAGCGGCTGCTCAGCAGGGCGCGCCGAGAGCAGCGGCCGGGAAGGGGCGG
TGCGGGAAGGCGGGGTGTGGGGCGGTAG
