[The description below was written by a language model from this plasmid's Addgene catalogue record.]
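Description:
pLKO-shCIAP2-B is a lentiviral RNAi plasmid built on the pLKO backbone and carrying a short hairpin RNA directed against human CIAP2 (cellular inhibitor of apoptosis 2). The "B" in the name suggests that it is one of several hairpins against the same gene, and the depositor notes that it corresponds to a clone from the TRC (The RNAi Consortium) shRNA library. In bacteria the plasmid is maintained at high copy under ampicillin selection, in a recombination-deficient strain of the kind commonly used to keep lentiviral repeat sequences stable. The selectable marker for mammalian cells is puromycin resistance, which allows transduced cells to be enriched or stable knockdown populations to be established.

No feature table is provided, so the record does not state the promoter driving the hairpin, the promoter for the puromycin marker, or the viral elements present. In general, pLKO-type vectors act as lentiviral transfer plasmids. The shRNA cassette and the resistance marker sit between long terminal repeats and are packaged into viral particles when helper packaging and envelope functions are supplied from separate plasmids. After integration into the target cell genome, the hairpin is transcribed and processed by the cellular RNAi machinery into a small interfering RNA that reduces the target transcript.

The associated publication concerns IκB kinase ε phosphorylation of TRAF2 in mammary epithelial cell transformation. This fits use of the construct to suppress CIAP2 in human cells and test its contribution to that signalling pathway, although the record does not describe specific experiments.
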