Addgene plasmid #44132: pLKO-shCIAP2-B
Depositing lab: William Hahn. Depositing organization: Dana-Farber Cancer Institute. Publication: IkappaB kinase epsilon phosphorylates TRAF2 to promote mammary epithelial cell transformation. Shen RR, Zhou AY, Kim E, Lim E, Habelhah H, Hahn WC. Mol Cell Biol. 2012 Dec;32(23):4756-68. doi: 10.1128/MCB.00468-12. Epub 2012 Sep 24. PubMed 23007157.
Backbone
  Vector backbone: pLKO
  Vector type: Lentiviral, RNAi
  Selectable markers: Puromycin
Growth in bacteria
  Bacterial resistance: Ampicillin, 100 μg/mL
  Growth temperature: 37°C
  Growth strain: Stbl3
  Copy number: High Copy
Gene/Insert
  Gene/Insert name: CIAP2
  gRNA/shRNA sequence: GCACTACAAACACAATATTCA
  Species: H. sapiens (human)
Terms and licenses: Academic/Nonprofit Terms; Industry Terms: Not Available to Industry
Depositor comments: TRC clone ID: TRC0000003776
How to cite: pLKO-shCIAP2-B was a gift from William Hahn (Addgene plasmid # 44132 ; http://n2t.net/addgene:44132 ; RRID:Addgene_44132)
